>Addgene plasmid #212816 | pcDNA5-FRT-TO-EGFR*-CUbo(K48R)-GFP | addgene full sequence | sequence record 418947 | Addgene NGS Result
GACGGATCGGGAGATCTCCCGATCCCCTATGGTGCACTCTCAGTACAATCTGCTCTGATGCCGCATAGTT
AAGCCAGTATCTGCTCCCTGCTTGTGTGTTGGAGGTCGCTGAGTAGTGCGCGAGCAAAATTTAAGCTACA
ACAAGGCAAGGCTTGACCGACAATTGCATGAAGAATCTGCTTAGGGTTAGGCGTTTTGCGCTGCTTCGCG
ATGTACGGGCCAGATATACGCGTTGACATTGATTATTGACTAGTTATTAATAGTAATCAATTACGGGGTC
ATTAGTTCATAGCCCATATATGGAGTTCCGCGTTACATAACTTACGGTAAATGGCCCGCCTGGCTGACCG
CCCAACGACCCCCGCCCATTGACGTCAATAATGACGTATGTTCCCATAGTAACGCCAATAGGGACTTTCC
ATTGACGTCAATGGGTGGAGTATTTACGGTAAACTGCCCACTTGGCAGTACATCAAGTGTATCATATGCC
AAGTACGCCCCCTATTGACGTCAATGACGGTAAATGGCCCGCCTGGCATTATGCCCAGTACATGACCTTA
TGGGACTTTCCTACTTGGCAGTACATCTACGTATTAGTCATCGCTATTACCATGGTGATGCGGTTTTGGC
AGTACATCAATGGGCGTGGATAGCGGTTTGACTCACGGGGATTTCCAAGTCTCCACCCCATTGACGTCAA
TGGGAGTTTGTTTTGGCACCAAAATCAACGGGACTTTCCAAAATGTCGTAACAACTCCGCCCCATTGACG
CAAATGGGCGGTAGGCGTGTACGGTGGGAGGTCTATATAAGCAGAGCTCTCCCTATCAGTGATAGAGATC
TCCCTATCAGTGATAGAGATCGTCGACGAGCTCGTTTAGTGAACCGTCAGATCGCCTGGAGACGCCATCC
ACGCTGTTTTGACCTCCATAGAAGACACCGGGACCGATCCAGCCTCCGGACTCTAGCGTTTAAACTTAAG
CTTATGCGACCCTCCGGGACGGCCGGGGCAGCGCTCCTGGCGCTGCTGGCTGCGCTCTGCCCGGCGAGTC
GGGCTCTGGAGGAAAAGAAAGTTTGCCAAGGCACGAGTAACAAGCTCACGCAGTTGGGCACTTTTGAAGA
TCATTTTCTCAGCCTCCAGAGGATGTTCAATAACTGTGAGGTGGTCCTTGGGAATTTGGAAATTACCTAT
GTGCAGAGGAATTATGATCTTTCCTTCTTAAAGACCATCCAGGAGGTGGCTGGTTATGTCCTCATTGCCC
TCAACACAGTGGAGCGAATTCCTTTGGAAAACCTGCAGATCATCAGAGGAAATATGTACTACGAAAATTC
CTATGCCTTAGCAGTCTTATCTAACTATGATGCAAATAAAACCGGACTGAAGGAGCTGCCCATGAGAAAT
TTACAGGAAATCCTGCATGGCGCCGTGCGGTTCAGCAACAACCCTGCCCTGTGCAACGTGGAGAGCATCC
AGTGGCGGGACATAGTCAGCAGTGACTTTCTCAGCAACATGTCGATGGACTTCCAGAACCACCTGGGCAG
CTGCCAAAAGTGTGATCCAAGCTGTCCCAATGGGAGCTGCTGGGGTGCAGGAGAGGAGAACTGCCAGAAA
CTGACCAAAATCATCTGTGCCCAGCAGTGCTCCGGGCGCTGCCGTGGCAAGTCCCCCAGTGACTGCTGCC
ACAACCAGTGTGCTGCAGGCTGCACAGGCCCCCGGGAGAGCGACTGCCTGGTCTGCCGCAAATTCCGAGA
CGAAGCCACGTGCAAGGACACCTGCCCCCCACTCATGCTCTACAACCCCACCACGTACCAGATGGATGTG
AACCCCGAGGGCAAATACAGCTTTGGTGCCACCTGCGTGAAGAAGTGTCCCCGTAATTATGTGGTGACAG
ATCACGGCTCGTGCGTCCGAGCCTGTGGGGCCGACAGCTATGAGATGGAGGAAGACGGCGTCCGCAAGTG
TAAGAAGTGCGAAGGGCCTTGCCGCAAAGTGTGTAACGGAATAGGTATTGGTGAATTTAAAGACTCACTC
TCCATAAATGCTACGAATATTAAACACTTCAAAAACTGCACCTCCATCAGTGGCGATCTCCACATCCTGC
CGGTGGCATTTAGGGGTGACTCCTTCACACATACTCCTCCTCTGGATCCACAGGAACTGGATATTCTGAA
AACCGTAAAGGAAATCACAGGGTTTTTGCTGATTCAGGCTTGGCCTGAAAACAGGACGGACCTCCATGCC
TTTGAGAACCTAGAAATCATACGCGGCAGGACCAAGCAACATGGTCAGTTTTCTCTTGCAGTCGTCAGCC
TGAACATAACATCCTTGGGATTACGCTCCCTCAAGGAGATAAGTGATGGAGATGTGATAATTTCAGGAAA
CAAAAATTTGTGCTATGCAAATACAATAAACTGGAAAAAACTGTTTGGGACCTCCGGTCAGAAAACCAAA
ATTATAAGCAACAGAGGTGAAAACAGCTGCAAGGCCACAGGCCAGGTCTGCCATGCCTTGTGCTCCCCCG
AGGGCTGCTGGGGCCCGGAGCCCAGGGACTGCGTCTCTTGCCGGAATGTCAGCCGAGGCAGGGAATGCGT
GGACAAGTGCAACCTTCTGGAGGGTGAGCCAAGGGAGTTTGTGGAGAACTCTGAGTGCATACAGTGCCAC
CCAGAGTGCCTGCCTCAGGCCATGAACATCACCTGCACAGGACGGGGACCAGACAACTGTATCCAGTGTG
CCCACTACATTGACGGCCCCCACTGCGTCAAGACCTGCCCGGCAGGAGTCATGGGAGAAAACAACACCCT
GGTCTGGAAGTACGCAGACGCCGGCCATGTGTGCCACCTGTGCCATCCAAACTGCACCTACGGATGCACT
GGGCCAGGTCTTGAAGGCTGTCCAACGAATGGGCCTAAGATCCCATCGATAGCCACTGGGATGGTGGGGG
CCCTCCTCTTGCTGCTGGTGGTGGCCCTGGGGATCGGCCTCTTCATGCGAAGGCGCCACATCGTTCGGAA
GCGCACGCTGCGTCGACTGGGTACCGAGCTCGGATCCATGGGAGTGCAGGTGGAAACCATCTCCCCAGGA
GACGGGCGCACCTTCCCCAAGCGCGGCCAGACCTGCGTGGTGCACTACACCGGGATGCTTGAAGATGGAA
AGAAATTTGATTCCTCCCGGGACAGAAACAAGCCCTTTAAGTTTATGCTAGGCAAGCAGGAGGTGATCCG
AGGCTGGGAAGAAGGGGTTGCCCAGATGAGTGTGGGTCAGAGAGCCAAACTGACTATATCTCCAGATTAT
GCCTATGGTGCCACTGGGCACCCAGGCATCATCCCACCACATGCCACTCTCGTCTTCGATGTGGAGCTTC
TAAAACTGGAAGGGTCGACCGGTATCCCTCCAGATCAACAAAGATTGATCTTTGCCGGTCGACAGCTAGA
AGACGGTAGAACGCTGTCTGATTACAACATTCAGAAGGAGTCCACCTTACATCTTGTGCTAAGGCTAAGA
GGTGTTACTAGTAAAGGAGAAGAACTTTTCACTGGAGTTGTCCCAATTCTTGTTGAATTAGATGGTGATG
TTAATGGGCACAAATTTTCTGTCAGTGGAGAGGGTGAAGGTGATGCAACATACGGAAAACTTACCCTTAA
ATTTATTTGCACTACTGGAAAACTACCTGTTCCATGGCCAACACTGGTCACCACTTTCACTTATGGTGTT
CAATGCTTCTCGAGATACCCAGACCATATGAAACGGCATGACTTTTTCAAGAGTGCCATGCCCGAAGGTT
ATGTACAGGAAAGAACTATATTTTTCAAAGATGACGGGAACTACAAGACACGTGCTGAAGTCAAGTTTGA
AGGTGATACCCTTGTTAATAGAATCGAGTTAAAAGGTATTGATTTTAAAGAAGATGGAAACATTCTTGGA
CACAAATTGGAATACAACTATAACTCACACAATGTATACATCATGGCAGACAAACAAAAGAATGGAATCA
AAGCTAACTTCAAAATTAGACACAACATTGAAGATGGAAGCGTTCAACTAGCAGACCATTATCAACAAAA
TACTCCAATTGGCGATGGCCCTGTCCTTTTACCAGACAACCATTACCTGTCCACACAATCTGCCCTTTCG
AAAGATCCCAACGAAAAGAGAGACCACATGGTCCTTCTTGAGTTTGTAACAGCTGCTGGGATTACACATG
GCATGGATGAACTATACAAATAAGGATCCCGCTCGAGTCTAGAGGGCCCGTTTAAACCCGCTGATCAGCC
TCGACTGTGCCTTCTAGTTGCCAGCCATCTGTTGTTTGCCCCTCCCCCGTGCCTTCCTTGACCCTGGAAG
GTGCCACTCCCACTGTCCTTTCCTAATAAAATGAGGAAATTGCATCGCATTGTCTGAGTAGGTGTCATTC
TATTCTGGGGGGTGGGGTGGGGCAGGACAGCAAGGGGGAGGATTGGGAAGACAATAGCAGGCATGCTGGG
GATGCGGTGGGCTCTATGGCTTCTGAGGCGGAAAGAACCAGCTGGGGCTCTAGGGGGTATCCCC
[124 nt withheld, positions 4545-4668]
C
[91 nt withheld, positions 4670-4760]
AGGGTGATGGTTCACGTACCTAGAAGTTCCTATTCCGAAGTTCCTATTCTCTAGAAAGTATAGGAACTTC
CTTGGCCAAAAAGCCTGAACTCACCGCGACGTCTGTCGAGAAGTTTCTGATCGAAAAGTTCGACAGCGTC
TCCGACCTGATGCAGCTCTCGGAGGGCGAAGAATCTCGTGCTTTCAGCTTCGATGTAGGAGGGCGTGGAT
ATGTCCTGCGGGTAAATAGCTGCGCCGATGGTTTCTACAAAGATCGTTATGTTTATCGGCACTTTGCATC
GGCCGCGCTCCCGATTCCGGAAGTGCTTGACATTGGGGAATTCAGCGAGAGCCTGACCTATTGCATCTCC
CGCCGTGCACAGGGTGTCACGTTGCAAGACCTGCCTGAAACCGAACTGCCCGCTGTTCTGCAGCCGGTCG
CGGAGGCCATGGATGCGATCGCTGCGGCCGATCTTAGCCAGACGAGCGGGTTCGGCCCATTCGGACCGCA
AGGAATCGGTCAATACACTACATGGCGTGATTTCATATGCGCGATTGCTGATCCCCATGTGTATCACTGG
CAAACTGTGATGGACGACACCGTCAGTGCGTCCGTCGCGCAGGCTCTCGATGAGCTGATGCTTTGGGCCG
AGGACTGCCCCGAAGTCCGGCACCTCGTGCACGCGGATTTCGGCTCCAACAATGTCCTGACGGACAATGG
CCGCATAACAGCGGTCATTGACTGGAGCGAGGCGATGTTCGGGGATTCCCAATACGAGGTCGCCAACATC
TTCTTCTGGAGGCCGTGGTTGGCTTGTATGGAGCAGCAGACGCGCTACTTCGAGCGGAGGCATCCGGAGC
TTGCAGGATCGCCGCGGCTCCGGGCGTATATGCTCCGCATTGGTCTTGACCAACTCTATCAGAGCTTGGT
TGACGGCAATTTCGATGATGCAGCTTGGGCGCAGGGTCGATGCGACGCAATCGTCCGATCCGGAGCCGGG
ACTGTCGGGCGTACACAAATCGCCCGCAGAAGCGCGGCCGTCTGGACCGATGGCTGTGTAGAAGTACTCG
CCGATAGTGGAAACCGACGCCCCAGCACTCGTCCGAGGGCAAAGGAATAGCACGTACTACGAGATTTCGA
TTCCACCGCCGCCTTCTATGAAAGGTTGGGCTTCGGAATCGTTTTCCGGGACGCCGGCTGGATGATCCTC
CAGCGCGGGGATCTCATGCTGGAGTTCTTCGCCCACCCCAACTTGTTTATTGCAGCTTATAATGGTTACA
AATAAAGCAATAGCATCACAAATTTCACAAATAAAGCATTTTTTTCACTGCATTCTAGTTGTGGTTTGTC
CAAACTCATCAATGTATCTTATCATGTCTGTATACCGTCGACCTCTAGCTAGAGCTTGGCGTAATCATGG
TCATAGCTGTTTCCTGTGTGAAATTGTTATCCGCTCACAATTCCACACAACATACGAGCCGGAAGCATAA
AGTGTAAAGCCTGGGGTGCCTAATGAGTGAGCTAACTCACATTAATTGCGTTGCGCTCACTGCCCGCTTT
CCAGTCGGGAAACCTGTCGTGCCAGCTGCATTAATGAATCGGCCAACGCGCGGGGAGAGGCGGTTTGCGT
ATTGGGCGCTCTTCCGCTTCCTCGCTCACTGACTCGCTGCGCTCGGTCGTTCGGCTGCGGCGAGCGGTAT
CAGCTCACTCAAAGGCGGTAATACGGTTATCCACAGAATCAGGGGATAACGCAGGAAAGAACATGTGAGC
AAAAGGCCAGCAAAAGGCCAGGAACCGTAAAAAGGCCGCGTTGCTGGCGTTTTTCCATAGGCTCCGCCCC
CCTGACGAGCATCACAAAAATCGACGCTCAAGTCAGAGGTGGCGAAACCCGACAGGACTATAAAGATACC
AGGCGTTTCCCCCTGGAAGCTCCCTCGTGCGCTCTCCTGTTCCGACCCTGCCGCTTACCGGATACCTGTC
CGCCTTTCTCCCTTCGGGAAGCGTGGCGCTTTCTCATAGCTCACGCTGTAGGTATCTCAGTTCGGTGTAG
GTCGTTCGCTCCAAGCTGGGCTGTGTGCACGAACCCCCCGTTCAGCCCGACCGCTGCGCCTTATCCGGTA
ACTATCGTCTTGAGTCCAACCCGGTAAGACACGACTTATCGCCACTGGCAGCAGCCACTGGTAACAGGAT
TAGCAGAGCGAGGTATGTAGGCGGTGCTACAGAGTTCTTGAAGTGGTGGCCTAACTACGGCTACACTAGA
AGAACAGTATTTGGTATCTGCGCTCTGCTGAAGCCAGTTACCTTCGGAAAAAGAGTTGGTAGCTCTTGAT
CCGGCAAACAAACCACCGCTGGTAGCGGTGGTTTTTTTGTTTGCAAGCAGCAGATTACGCGCAGAAAAAA
AGGATCTCAAGAAGATCCTTTGATCTTTTCTACGGGGTCTGACGCTCAGTGGAACGAAAACTCACGTTAA
GGGATTTTGGTCATGAGATTATCAAAAAGGATCTTCACCTAGATCCTTTTAAATTAAAAATGAAGTTTTA
AATCAATCTAAAGTATATATGAGTAAACTTGGTCTGACAGTTACCAATGCTTAATCAGTGAGGCACCTAT
CTCAGCGATCTGTCTATTTCGTTCATCCATAGTTGCCTGACTCCCCGTCGTGTAGATAACTACGATACGG
GAGGGCTTACCATCTGGCCCCAGTGCTGCAATGATACCGCGAGACCCACGCTCACCGGCTCCAGATTTAT
CAGCAATAAACCAGCCAGCCGGAAGGGCCGAGCGCAGAAGTGGTCCTGCAACTTTATCCGCCTCCATCCA
GTCTATTAATTGTTGCCGGGAAGCTAGAGTAAGTAGTTCGCCAGTTAATAGTTTGCGCAACGTTGTTGCC
ATTGCTACAGGCATCGTGGTGTCACGCTCGTCGTTTGGTATGGCTTCATTCAGCTCCGGTTCCCAACGAT
CAAGGCGAGTTACATGATCCCCCATGTTGTGCAAAAAAGCGGTTAGCTCCTTCGGTCCTCCGATCGTTGT
CAGAAGTAAGTTGGCCGCAGTGTTATCACTCATGGTTATGGCAGCACTGCATAATTCTCTTACTGTCATG
CCATCCGTAAGATGCTTTTCTGTGACTGGTGAGTACTCAACCAAGTCATTCTGAGAATAGTGTATGCGGC
GACCGAGTTGCTCTTGCCCGGCGTCAATACGGGATAATACCGCGCCACATAGCAGAACTTTAAAAGTGCT
CATCATTGGAAAACGTTCTTCGGGGCGAAAACTCTCAAGGATCTTACCGCTGTTGAGATCCAGTTCGATG
TAACCCACTCGTGCACCCAACTGATCTTCAGCATCTTTTACTTTCACCAGCGTTTCTGGGTGAGCAAAAA
CAGGAAGGCAAAATGCCGCAAAAAAGGGAATAAGGGCGACACGGAAATGTTGAATACTCATACTCTTCCT
TTTTCAATATTATTGAAGCATTTATCAGGGTTATTGTCTCATGAGCGGATACATATTTGAATGTATTTAG
AAAAATAAACAAATAGGGGTTCCGCGCACATTTCCCCGAAAAGTGCCACCTGACGTC
Features (pLannotate 1.2.2; 24 found; start..end, strand, type, name):
     28..80      -  misc_feature   bom (fragment): basis of mobility region from pBR322
    235..614     +  enhancer       CMV enhancer: human cytomegalovirus immediate early enhancer
    615..818     +  promoter       CMV promoter: human cytomegalovirus (CMV) immediate early promoter
    820..839     +  promoter       PLtetO-1 promoter (fragment): modified phage lambda PL promoter with tet operator sites (Lutz and Bujard, 1997)
    841..860     +  promoter       PLtetO-1 promoter (fragment): modified phage lambda PL promoter with tet operator sites (Lutz and Bujard, 1997)
    868..901     +  promoter       TRE3GV promoter (fragment): 3rd-generation Tet-responsive promoter that can be activated by binding of Tet-On® 3G, optimized for retroviral and lentiviral vectors
    984..3022    +  CDS            EGFR (fragment): precursor of human epidermal growth factor receptor
   3048..3371    +  CDS            FKBP1A: FKB1A_HUMAN - Also known as FKBP1, FKBP12. Experimental evidence at protein level: Swiss-Prot protein existence level 1. Keeps in an inactive conformation TGFBR1, the TGF-beta type I serine/threonine kinase receptor, preventing TGF-beta receptor activation in absence of ligand. Recruits SMAD7 to ACVR1B which prevents the association of SMAD2 and SMAD3 with the activin receptor complex, thereby blocking the activin signal. May modulate the RYR1 calcium channel activity. PPIases accelerate the folding of proteins. It catalyzes the cis-trans isomerization of proline imidic peptide bonds in oligop
   3381..3504    +  CDS            ubiquitin (fragment): Saccharomyces cerevisiae ubiquitin
   3510..4220    +  CDS            GFP (S65T): GFP (S65T) is a basic (constitutively fluorescent) green fluorescent protein published in 1995, derived from Aequorea victoria.
   4275..4499    +  polyA_signal   bGH poly(A) signal: bovine growth hormone polyadenylation signal
   4503..4524    +  promoter       SV40 promoter (fragment): SV40 enhancer and early promoter
   4545..4778    +  rep_origin     f1 ori (fragment) (sequence partly withheld): f1 bacteriophage origin of replication; arrow indicates direction of (+) strand synthesis
   4783..4830    +  protein_bind   FRT: FLP-mediated recombination occurs in the 8-bp core sequence TCTAGAAA (Turan and Bode, 2011). FLP recombinase from the Saccharomyces cerevisiae 2μ plasmid
   4838..5860    +  CDS            HygR: aminoglycoside phosphotransferase from E. coli; aph(4)-Ia; confers resistance to hygromycin
   5870..5995    +  CDS            ble (fragment): BLE_KLEPN - Experimental evidence at protein level: Swiss-Prot protein existence level 1. Binding protein with a strong affinity to the bleomycin family of antibiotics. Binds to CL990; an antimitotic-antibiotic compound. From Klebsiella pneumoniae.
   5990..6111    +  polyA_signal   SV40 poly(A) signal: SV40 polyadenylation signal
   6184..6200    -  protein_bind   lac operator: The lac repressor binds to the lac operator to inhibit transcription in E. coli. This inhibition can be relieved by adding lactose or isopropyl-β-D-thiogalactopyranoside (IPTG). lac repressor encoded by lacI
   6208..6238    -  promoter       lac promoter: promoter for the E. coli lac operon
   6253..6274    -  protein_bind   CAP binding site: CAP binding activates transcription in the presence of cAMP. E. coli catabolite activator protein
   6287..6379    -  CDS            lacI (fragment): lac repressor; lacI; The lac repressor binds to the lac operator to inhibit transcription in E. coli. This inhibition can be relieved by adding lactose or isopropyl-β-D-thiogalactopyranoside (IPTG).
   6562..7150    -  rep_origin     ori: high-copy-number ColE1/pMB1/pBR322/pUC origin of replication
   7321..8181    -  CDS            AmpR: β-lactamase; bla; confers resistance to ampicillin, carbenicillin, and related antibiotics
   8182..8286    -  promoter       AmpR promoter: bla
