[The description below was written by a language model from this plasmid's Addgene catalogue record and pLannotate feature annotations shown in this document.]
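Description:
pcDNA5-FRT-TO-EGFR*-CUbo(K48R)-GFP is a mammalian expression plasmid built on the pcDNA5-FRT/TO backbone. It is propagated in E. coli at high copy from a ColE1/pUC-type origin under ampicillin selection (AmpR with its bla promoter). The backbone also carries an FRT site placed directly upstream of a hygromycin resistance coding sequence, followed by an SV40 poly(A) signal. In this vector family the hygromycin gene has no promoter of its own. It becomes expressed only after FLP-mediated integration into a genomic FRT acceptor site, which allows selection of isogenic stable cell lines. Short annotated fragments of f1 ori, SV40 promoter, ble and lacI appear to be backbone remnants.

The expression cassette uses the CMV enhancer/promoter followed by tet operator sequences, which the annotation tool labels as PLtetO-1 and TRE3GV fragments, and ends in the bGH poly(A) signal. Expression is therefore constitutive in ordinary cells and doxycycline-inducible in cells that produce the Tet repressor, as stated in the record. The open reading frame begins with a roughly 2 kb fragment of human EGFR, called EGFR*; the record does not explain what the asterisk denotes. This is fused at its C terminus to CUbo(K48R)-GFP. The feature table resolves that module into human FKBP12 (FKBP1A), a fragment of S. cerevisiae ubiquitin and GFP (S65T). According to the depositor, CUbo(K48R) is codon-optimized for mammalian cells and the K48R change was introduced by site-directed mutagenesis.

The construct comes from work on the Ubiquiton system, an inducible, linkage-specific polyubiquitylation tool. It presumably provides a fluorescently trackable EGFR-based substrate whose ubiquitin moiety lacks lysine 48, for example as a linkage control, though the record does not spell out its exact role.
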