Addgene plasmid #212816: pcDNA5-FRT-TO-EGFR*-CUbo(K48R)-GFP
Purpose: Constitutive or doxycycline-inducible expression of EGFR*-CUbo(K48R)-GFP in mammalian cells
Depositing lab: Helle Ulrich. Depositing organization: Institut fuer Molekulare Biologie (IMB Mainz). Publication: Ubiquiton-An inducible, linkage-specific polyubiquitylation tool. Renz C, Asimaki E, Meister C, Albanese V, Petriukov K, Krapoth NC, Wegmann S, Wollscheid HP, Wong RP, Fulzele A, Chen JX, Leon S, Ulrich HD. Mol Cell. 2024 Jan 18;84(2):386-400.e11. doi: 10.1016/j.molcel.2023.11.016. Epub 2023 Dec 15. PubMed 38103558.
Backbone
  Vector backbone: pcDNA5-FRT/TO
  Vector type: Mammalian Expression
  Selectable markers: Hygromycin
Growth in bacteria
  Bacterial resistance: Ampicillin, 100 μg/mL
  Growth temperature: 37°C
  Growth strain: Top10
  Copy number: High Copy
Gene/Insert
  Gene/Insert name: EGFR*
  Species: H. sapiens (human), S. cerevisiae (budding yeast)
  Entrez Gene: EGFR (a.k.a. ERBB, ERBB1, ERRP, HER1, NISBD2, NNCIS, PIG61, mENA)
  Tag / fusion protein: CUbo(K48R)-GFP (C terminal on insert)
  Cloning method: Unknown
Terms and licenses: Academic/Nonprofit Terms; Industry Terms: Not Available to Industry
Depositor comments: pHU4743; cloning method: site-directed mutagenesis; CUbo(K48R) codon-optimized for mammalian cells
How to cite: pcDNA5-FRT-TO-EGFR*-CUbo(K48R)-GFP was a gift from Helle Ulrich (Addgene plasmid # 212816 ; http://n2t.net/addgene:212816 ; RRID:Addgene_212816)
